>Addgene plasmid #39656 | KHBD00565 | depositor partial sequence | sequence record 50096 | KHBD00565 sequence 1758 bps
ATGATGGAGTTCGGGAAATCGTCGGATCACTCCCAGCACAGCGCTTCCGAGGCGTCGGCGGACTCCGGCA
GCCTGGCAAACAGCGATCTGGCCGTCACGCCCACCAAGCGGGAGCGCCGCAAGTCGCCGGCCACCAGTTC
GGACAACAACAGCACCAGCGTCCAACCGCCAATGTCGCCGTCGTCCTCGGTGGCGGACACCACCTTTGAG
CCCACCATCGACATGATGGTCAACGACTTTGACGACGAGGCCACGCTGAACGAGGAGGAGGCTCTGGCGG
ACATGGAGGCGCACAGTGCCGAGGACGAGATCGCCACGCTGCGCGAGGAGAGCGAGATGCCCATCGAGGA
GCTGCTGGCCAAATATGGCGGGACAGCGGCTTCGCCGGCAATGAGCAGCTCGAACCGTTCCGGCAGCAGT
TCACGACGTGCACGTAGGGCCACAAAGCGCCAGTACCAGGAACTGGACACGGAGATGGCTCACACGTCGA
CCTCCACTTCGAGCAGCACATCGCAACTGGAGAAACACGACGGCATAGACCAGGAGGAGGAACCCAAGGA
GGAGGCCGATAAGCTAGCATCACCCCCAGAATCAGGAGAAGCTTCGTCCGTGGACACGGAGGATGCGCAA
AAGTATGAGGGGATCAAGAAGCAGCATCGCTCACATTTGCTGGACCTGTATCCAGATGAATCCTTCGTCG
ATCTGGCGCCCACATGCGGAGAGGAGACGGAAAGATTCACTCCACTGCAAACACTGTTCGATGAAGTGGA
GGCCGAGGAGGAGGAGGAAAGCGAATCCGAGTTGGACGATGCTCGGAAGATAATAATGGTGGGTCACGAC
TATCAGGCTGAGATCCCAGAGGGGCTGTCGCAATATGGCGATATATTGCCATATGAGAACGAGGATCAGT
TGATCTGGGAGCCCAGCCAAGTCAGCGAGCGCGAGGTGGAGGAATATCTGGCCAAGATACAGGAAACCCG
ATCGATAGTTCCGCCGGATGACGGGTCAGAGACTACGGCGGGCGAGGAAGGCGCAGCTACAGGTGCTACT
ATCGAACCGCCGGCTCCCATTACAGCTCCAGCCACGCCTCCGAGGGCTCCGCTTGCGACAAGTGGCGCTG
GCGATCAGGAGCTGGTGGTAAAGGATAATGAGCAGGCGCTCCATCTGCTTGTCCAGTGCGGTTACGACTT
CAAAGAAGCCCTACGACGCAAGCGCATGAACGTCCTGCCTCTCACTGATACCATGAGCAGCTGGTCCGAG
GACGAGTGCCTAAAGTTCGAGGAGGGCATTCAGCGGTTTGGCAAGGACTTCTATCAGATACGTCAAAACC
AGGTGCGCACTAGAACCATGCGCGAGCTGGTCCATTTCTACTATCTGTGGAAGAAGAGTGAGCGCCGGGA
TCAGAGCTTTGCTTTAAACGACACCATCGATCACATGGATGTTTTCATCAACGAGGCGGGCGGTGGCAAC
GGAAGTGGTAATGGAAATGGTGCCGGGATCGTATCGGGCACCGCTAACAGTAATGGTAGCTGCTCACCGC
ATAGCAGCAATGGTCACAGCAATGGGGATTTGTCTGCCCTGGAGAAGGATACCATCGCCAGTCCTCGAAA
ACCCGCCTCTAAGAGCTATTCTATTATGACCGGGAGTCAGGCGGTAGGTAATCCTTCCGGGGGGAACCGA
AAGCGATGCTCATCCGCATCTCTGCCCCTGGAGGACGAGGACAACAACGTCGAGGAAGAACCCAGCCTGT
CCACAGTG
