>Addgene plasmid #39656 | KHBD00565 | addgene partial sequence | sequence record 52906 | M13-F20 5'-TGTAAAACGACGGCCAGT-3'
ATTTTGACTGATAGTGACCTGTTCGTTGCAACAAATTGATGAGCAATGCTTTTTTATAATGCCAACTTTG
TACAAAAAAGTTGGCACCATGATGGAGTTCGGGAAATCGTCGGATCACTCCCAGCACAGCGCTTCCGAGG
CGTCGGCGGACTCCGGCAGCCTGGCAAACAGCGATCTGGCCGTCACGCCCACCAAGCGGGAGCGCCGCAA
GTCGCCGGCCACCAGTTCGGACAACAACAGCACCAGCGTCCAACCGCCAATGTCGCCGTCGTCCTCGGTG
GCGGACACCACCTTTGAGCCCACCATCGACATGATGGTCAACGACTTTGACGACGAGGCCACGCTGAACG
AGGAGGAGGCTCTGGCGGACATGGAGGCGCACAGTGCCGAGGACGAGATCGCCACGCTGCGCGAGGAGAG
CGAGATGCCCATCGAGGAGCTGCTGGCCAAATATGGCGGGACAGCGGCTTCGCCGGCAATGAGCAGCTCG
AACCGTTCCGGCAGCAGTTCACGACGTGCACGTAGGGCCACAAAGCGCCAGTACCAGGAACTGGACACGG
AGATGGCTCACACGTCGACCTCCACTTCGAGCAGCACATCGCAACTGGAGAAACACGACGGCATAGACCA
GGAGGAGGAACCCAAGGAGGAGGCCGATAAGCTAGCATCACCCCCAGAATCAGGAGAAGCTTCGTCCGTG
GACACGGAGGATGCGCAAAAGTATGAGGGGATCAAGAAGCAGCATCGCTCACATTTGCTGGACCTGTATC
CAGATGAATCCTTCGTCGATCTGGCGCCCACATGCGGAGAGGAGACG
