[The description below was written by a language model from this plasmid's Addgene catalogue record.]
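Description:
KHBD00565 is a Gateway entry clone built in the pDONR221 backbone (Invitrogen), carrying the open reading frame of the Drosophila melanogaster gene CG1620 (FBgn0033183). The insert is recorded as 1758 bp in a backbone of 2536 bp after recombination. The plasmid is maintained at high copy number in standard E. coli cloning strains and is selected with kanamycin. No feature table is supplied with the record, so individual elements cannot be confirmed. An ORF introduced into pDONR221 by Gateway cloning is normally flanked by attL recombination sites, and the M13 forward and reverse sequencing primer sites listed in the record lie on either side of the insert.

The record lists no promoter for the insert, which fits the construct's role as a shuttle or storage clone rather than an expression vector. The ORF is meant to be moved by LR recombination into destination vectors, which supply the promoter, tags and host-specific elements. The depositor notes that ORFs in this collection were cloned open-ended, without a stop codon. This allows in-frame C-terminal fusions once the ORF is transferred, and it also means that any destination vector must provide a downstream stop codon. The plasmid belongs to a collection of Drosophila ORF clones associated with a publication on automated protein–DNA interaction screening of fly regulatory elements. The record itself does not describe the function of the CG1620 protein.
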