Addgene plasmid #39656: KHBD00565
Depositing lab: Bart Deplancke. Depositing organization: Swiss Federal Institute of Technology (EPFL). Publication: Automated protein-DNA interaction screening of Drosophila regulatory elements. Korneel Hens, Jean-Daniel Feuz, Alina Isakova, Antonina Lagovitina, Andreas Massouras, Julien Bryois, Patrick Callaerts, Susan E. Celniker, Bart Deplancke. Nat Methods. 2011 Oct 30;8(12):1065-70. 10.1038/nmeth.1763 PubMed 22037703.
Backbone
  Vector backbone: pDONR221
  Backbone manufacturer: Invitrogen
  Backbone size w/o insert (bp): 2536
  Vector type: Gateway DONR vector
Growth in bacteria
  Bacterial resistance: Kanamycin, 50 μg/mL
  Growth temperature: 37°C
  Growth strain: DH5alpha
  Copy number: High Copy
Gene/Insert
  Gene/Insert name: CG1620 (alt name: FBgn0033183)
  Species: D. melanogaster (fly)
  Insert size (bp): 1758
  Entrez Gene: CG1620 (a.k.a. Dmel_CG1620, 146745_at, Dmel\CG1620)
  Promoter: none
  Cloning method: Gateway Cloning
  Sequencing primers: 5′ M13-F20; 3′ M13R
Terms and licenses: Academic/Nonprofit Terms; Industry Terms: Not Available to Industry
Depositor comments: Please note that the ORFs in this collection were cloned open-ended (without a stop codon).
How to cite: KHBD00565 was a gift from Bart Deplancke (Addgene plasmid # 39656 ; http://n2t.net/addgene:39656 ; RRID:Addgene_39656)
